Addgene plasmid #122129: pTol2-elavl3_NES-rsCaMPARI-mRuby3
Purpose: Pan-neuronal expression of rsCaMPARI in zebrafish, nucleus excluded
Depositing lab: Eric Schreiter. Depositing organization: HHMI, Janelia Research Campus. Publication: Erasable labeling of neuronal activity using a reversible calcium marker. Sha F, Abdelfattah AS, Patel R, Schreiter ER. Elife. 2020 Sep 15;9. pii: 57249. doi: 10.7554/eLife.57249. PubMed 32931424.
Backbone
  Vector backbone: pTol2-elavl3
  Backbone size w/o insert (bp): 12542
  Total vector size (bp): 14573
  Vector type: Zebrafish Expression
Growth in bacteria
  Bacterial resistance: Ampicillin, 100 μg/mL
  Growth temperature: 37°C
  Growth strain: DH5alpha
  Copy number: High Copy
Gene/Insert
  Gene/Insert name: rsCaMPARI
  Species: Synthetic
  Insert size (bp): 2031
  Promoter: elavl3
  Tag / fusion protein: NES-His (N terminal on insert); mRuby3 (C terminal on insert)
  Cloning method: Gibson Cloning
  Sequencing primers: 5′ Unknown
Terms and licenses: Academic/Nonprofit Terms; Industry Terms: Not Available to Industry
How to cite: pTol2-elavl3_NES-rsCaMPARI-mRuby3 was a gift from Eric Schreiter (Addgene plasmid # 122129 ; http://n2t.net/addgene:122129 ; RRID:Addgene_122129)
