[The description below was written by a language model from this plasmid's Addgene catalogue record and pLannotate feature annotations shown in this document.]
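Description:
pTol2-elavl3_NES-rsCaMPARI-mRuby3 is a zebrafish expression plasmid of about 14.6 kb, built on the pTol2-elavl3 backbone for pan-neuronal expression of rsCaMPARI, a reversibly switchable calcium marker used for erasable labeling of neuronal activity. It is propagated in E. coli as a high-copy plasmid with a ColE1/pUC-type origin and selected with ampicillin through the β-lactamase gene. The backbone also carries pBluescript-derived remnants, including a T3 promoter, lac promoter/operator elements and a partial M13/f1 origin. The backbone name implies Tol2 transposon-mediated genomic integration, but the automated annotation does not label Tol2 arms. It does flag a short match to medaka tyrosinase next to the phage origin, which plausibly reflects medaka sequence associated with the original Tol2 element.

The roughly 2 kb synthetic insert was introduced by Gibson cloning and is driven by the elavl3 promoter, a pan-neuronal zebrafish regulatory region. The feature table does not annotate this promoter, but it presumably occupies much of the long unannotated stretch upstream of the coding sequence. The open reading frame carries an N-terminal nuclear export signal and His tag, which keep the sensor out of the nucleus. The sensor itself follows and is detected by the annotator as fragments resembling RCaMP and mEos4b, consistent with an Eos-type fluorescent protein combined with calcium-sensing domains. A C-terminal mRuby3 fusion provides a constitutive red signal, likely serving as an expression reference, and an SV40 polyadenylation signal terminates the transcript. A very short "ADH1 promoter" hit is most likely a spurious match. The construct is intended for transient or transgenic labeling of zebrafish neurons.
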