Features (pLannotate 1.2.2; 17 found; start..end, strand, type, name):
    766..785     +  promoter       ADH1 promoter (fragment): S. cerevisiae ADH1; promoter for alcohol dehydrogenase 1
   6579..7643    +  CDS            RCaMP (fragment): RCaMP is a basic (constitutively fluorescent) red fluorescent protein published in 2013, derived from Entacmaea quadricolor.
   7649..7811    +  CDS            mEos4b (fragment): fixation-resistant truly monomeric green-to-red photoswitchable fluorescent protein (Paez-Segala et al., 2015) derived from mEos2
   7821..8528    +  CDS            mRuby3: mRuby3 is a basic (constitutively fluorescent) red fluorescent protein published in 2016, derived from Entacmaea quadricolor. It has low acid sensitivity.
   8573..8707    -  polyA_signal   SV40 poly(A) signal: SV40 polyadenylation signal
   8730..8813    -  CDS            large T antigen (fragment): large T antigen from SV40 (simian virus 40)
   9379..9419    -  misc_feature   MCS (fragment): pBluescript multiple cloning site
   9432..9450    -  promoter       T3 promoter: promoter for bacteriophage T3 RNA polymerase
   9493..9515    -  protein_bind   lac operator (fragment): The lac repressor binds to the lac operator to inhibit transcription in E. coli. This inhibition can be relieved by adding lactose or isopropyl-β-D-thiogalactopyranoside (IPTG). lac repressor encoded by lacI
   9519..9549    -  promoter       lac promoter: promoter for the E. coli lac operon
   9564..9585    -  protein_bind   CAP binding site: CAP binding activates transcription in the presence of cAMP. E. coli catabolite activator protein
   9598..9690    -  CDS            lacI (fragment): lac repressor; lacI; The lac repressor binds to the lac operator to inhibit transcription in E. coli. This inhibition can be relieved by adding lactose or isopropyl-β-D-thiogalactopyranoside (IPTG).
   9873..10461   -  rep_origin     ori: high-copy-number ColE1/pMB1/pBR322/pUC origin of replication
  10632..11492   -  CDS            AmpR: β-lactamase; bla; confers resistance to ampicillin, carbenicillin, and related antibiotics
  11493..11597   -  promoter       AmpR promoter: bla
  11623..11844   -  rep_origin     M13 ori (fragment) (sequence partly withheld): M13 bacteriophage origin of replication; arrow indicates direction of (+) strand synthesis
  11844..12131   +  CDS            tyr (fragment) (sequence partly withheld): TYRO_ORYLA - Also known as tyro. Experimental evidence at transcript level: Swiss-Prot protein existence level 2. This is a copper-containing oxidase that functions in the formation of pigments such as melanins and other polyphenolic compounds. From Oryzias latipes (Japanese rice fish) (Japanese killifish).
>Addgene plasmid #122129 | pTol2-elavl3_NES-rsCaMPARI-mRuby3 | addgene full sequence | sequence record 237807 | Addgene NGS Result
CATTCAACACATGGTAATATAGAAACGGTTATGTCGAGGTTGTTTTGTCCAGAGATGACCTTCACACAGT
TACAGCCGCTCTGCATCCACACAAATGGAGGACTTAATCGTGGACTGCATTCTTAGAAATGATCTACAAA
GACAAATAATGTGAAATCAAGAAAGGACAAAATTTAAGTAAGGGGATGAGGGAGAGAGAGAACGAGGGGC
AAGGAGAAAGCATGGCTCCTGTCTTTTTCTGCACCCATCTGTTCGGAGTGCAGGTGGAGCTCTATTCACT
CAGCTCTGCATGTGTGTTTGGGGGGGGCAGGAAGAAAGGGAGGGCAAAAGGAAGAGTGGAGAGATGGTGG
GGGCTGGAGGGATGGGGGGTTCTCGGTGATCTCTCCTGAAGGGGATAATGGGAGAGCAGCGCTTTGCAAT
GGCTGCCATGTAGTACCCTCCCTGCACAATTAGCCAATCAGCAGCAAGCTCTGCCAGCCAGAAGGACACA
TAAAAGAAGAACATTGCAGCAGAGGCACAGAAGGAGCCTGCGAGGAGCTGGGAAATACACACACAACAGC
AGAACCACAACACCCTCCCCTGGACACACCCTACTGGGGATCACTGCTTTTCTTTTTTTCTGAACCATCG
CCCACGCCACACGGAGAGAAATCTCTCTCTCATCATCATCCTGAAGAAAACCCCCTTATCCTCATTTTCA
CACTGCTGAGGAAAACCTACAATCGCACGGGCTGAGATTTCCTGGCGAAGACTGTCCTTTTTCCTTTTTC
TTTTTTTTTCTTTTCCTTTGGAAACTGACATTTGCATTTCTCCATTCCAAGCCACGGCGTAATAATATCT
GCAATCCAGCCTGAAGACCTGCAAATCGAAGGACCTAGATCACTATCATCTTTGTACGTCAAGGATCCTG
GTTACTGTACGTATAACCTTTCTTTCTTTTGCTCTGACCAATATGAAACACTAAAATCGATTCGAGCAGC
CTCTCAGCATCAATTACAGTGCGTGAAAAACATTCAAATAGAGGCAGCAAATATTACATGTGAAAATACA
GGCTGGCTAAATCCAAGCTAATTTAGAAATGTGGTCAAAACGCATACTGGCACGTCTAATCGCGGATTCA
GTAAACAAGATTAACGATTAGCCCAGTGTATAAGTCATATGATACCGGCATGCGCGAGAGCATCGCTACA
CCCGAGCTGGCTTCATTTTCGGAGGAAAATCAAAACATTGCTTTCTCCTGCCGTGCGAACCATTCGTCAT
AAACCGTAATACGCAACATACATTTATTACTACATCCGTTAATTAGCGATAATTAGCCGTTATTAACAAA
GAGCGCTGAGGAATTCCTCTCAAATAGCGGAGGTGCGGCGGAGGCAGAGGGGCGTAAAAGGGCACATGCG
TGCCTGGCTCAAAAAAGGATGCTCCAGACTGAAACTCAGAGACAAAACACGATGCCTCGGAGGCTGAGAG
CCCATCGAGAGGAAAGGCAAAGAAAAGGGTCGAGTCACTCAGAGGGGGAGGGGAGATATTGTGCATCCAT
TGGTTTGAATTGAAGCAGGCAGAATAAAAATCCTTGCGATTATGCTTCGTGAGAGATCGCGAGAGAGGAA
AAGGCTAAATGCCACGTATGCAAATGGATAAATGTCATCTATTTCTTCGCGAGTAGACATTTTGTGGACA
ACGAGAGTGTAAATAAGCGATATGAGGGGAATACAAAGGCCTTGAGGGAAAGCGTTTTGGGCGTGTCTTG
TCGAAAAGAAGACAGCGATGGCACGCGCTCAGAACCACCATCTTCACGTAGACAATCCGCGTGAAAACAA
TAACAAAACTGCTCATTTTAACACGAGCAGGTGTTTGAAACCACCCAAAAAAGATTGTCTAAAATATTAA
GATTAATTAATGACGTTTAAATGTCCAGGCCTGATATAAATGAAGCGTGTAGTAAGAGTAATCGCCTTTG
TTTCTTTTCAGAGATACGTTTTCAGAGATTCAGGGAATTATATCTTCAATAAAATAATGTTTGATTTCAT
TATTTTAAAGCTTTTTAAGAAGTAAAAATACACATTATTCATTTACATTTTATTTTATTTAAAGGCCTAT
GGTCTTGAAAATAATAAGTGGAATATATAGGCTATATATTCGTCTAAGGACAGCCGGTGTTATTTTATAG
TGACCTCAGACAAAAGCCGAGACAAAACGAGGCGCTTGCCTTTCATTTTAATCCTTAATAGACGGTGTGA
TGAATGAATGAATGAATGAATAAATGAATGAATGACGGGCCCTTCGGCATGTTGTTCCGCAGTCCTCCGT
GAGCACGAGTCTCTACCGCAGTGCCAAGCACATAAAACCGTTGAGTCAGATAACCTTCTCCAGGCGCGTA
TACACAATTCAAGGACAAGCACATCACAACTATACACAACACAACACAACCGCCTAAACGCACGAGCTCA
TCAATCGCAATTTAAAGGCATGTCAGTCAAAGAAAAAGGCGGCGTTATTTAAAACCAATGTTCAACAATA
TTTGTATGCTGACTAGCCCGGGCGCGCACGCTATAAGATCACAAGGCCTTGTTTTTTCCCTTTATTCAAA
ATATCATTAATTATTACAGGTCATAAAACAAAACAATGCGAATTACAATGATTTAAAGACTATTGATTTA
ACAATAATCAGTTAATTATAGAATAATATTATAATATTTTACATACAAATGAAAGATGACATTATTTGAT
GACATTGTAATTAAAATATATGCAATATATTTTTACGTTTTTATTAATTAGGCTATTACTATTATTATAA
TTATCATTATTTTTATTATTATTATTATTATTATTAAATAGTCTTGCGAAATAAGAGTGAAGGCAGTTGC
AATGTTCATTGTTCCCGGAGAGTCCCGCAGCCTCTGGCCTCAACACAAAGCGCTACTGTTTACATTAATA
TTCATAGTGCTGCCATGGTCTCTGTAGAGGAGGAACGGGTGGCTCTTTTGTTCGCTAGTGTCAATACGTT
TATTCAGCAAAAAGCAGCTCGGATTTGTGAATGCCCAACAAGCACACGCGCACTCCAATCAAAGGACGAG
AGGATAACGATTTTAAACGATTCGCAAACGTGTTTATTTGTAAAGACGACATCAAGAGCTTAATGTCCAC
TTGAAAAGAAATAAATATGCCCGCGGCGCCAAGGATATTTTGAATGTAGTCGTTCATGGTGAGCCACTCC
CGAATTCAGCACTCTGGAGAGCGACCAAAGAGGAATAGCGGAATAGCAACTACTTGAGCCATTTCTCTCC
GTTTGATGGCGTTCATGATTAAAAATATAATCACGTGATTTTTTATACATATATAAATATATACATAAAG
TAACGCTTTCCTTTTGAGAATACATAAATATTTATTCGCGTGATAAATCAATGATCTTATATTTATTTGC
ACGACCGAAATTAGCCAAATTCACCAATTAAAAAAAAAATAAGCCAACAAAAAAGAAGGGTTTATCCGTT
CAATTTTGACTTGTGTCCTGTTGTTTTACAGCTGCCACTGTGATCCCTTAAGCTGCAGTGAGAGTGTGGC
TAATGCCTTTTGTTTAAGATAATCCTGTAATCTGTTACCGAAACGGCCTATTGACAAGCCGGCATTCACA
TTTCAGTCAGGAGGCCCGTCCAGACATGTACATTTATGAATTACGAATGATAAAATTAAGATCTGCATTA
GGCGTCAGAAATGTCACGAACACCCATTCATTTCCCACAGCCAATAATGGATCATGCTGGGAAGCGCTAT
CCTCGCAGTCTCAAAATTAATGTTGACATGTTGCGTAGAGCTACAGATTAGATCAGCCATATGCTTTATG
TGTTTACCTCAGCGGATCTTCAGCAAGATGTGTTTATTTTAAGAAAATGGCTTCCTCGCTGCCTGCACAG
GGGCATTAAGGAAGTGACGTGAGCGTCCTCACAGTCAAATTACTTTATCTCATGCTGCTTTCAGGCCTCT
GCTTATTTTATTATTATTATTTTAAATTAGGGGGAATCACGGTGGCGTTGTGGGTAGGGTAGCGCGATCA
CCTTACAGCAAGAAGGTCGCTGGTTCGAGCTCTGGCTGGGTCAGTTGGCATTTCTGTGTGGAGTTTAAAT
TGAATTGAAATTGAATAAACTAAATTGGCCCTAGTGTATGTGTGTGAATGTAAGTGTGCATGGGTGTTTC
CCAGTGTTGGGTTTGACTGGAAGAGCATCCGCTTCGTAAAACATATGCTGGATAAGTTGGCGGTTCATTT
CACTGTGGTGACCGCTGATTAATAAAGGGACTAAGCTGAAAATGAAATGAATTAATACATTTTAAATGAG
CTTTTGCTGACATGTTTATGATTACAAATAGTGAAATTGTATGTTAATTTACGATAAGTGCATTGTTCTA
AATTCATTTTTATGTAGCAGCTGGTTTTTCTTCCATTTGTGTCATTCAACAGAACATTTTTCTAAAAAAG
TGAACTTAAATTTTCTCCTCCCTCTGACAAGGCTTGATGGTAATTTCAGCCGACTCTAATTACAGACTCA
CTAAAAGGAATCGGTGCAGTCATTTATCTTTATCAGCGCGCTGGTGGGAAGGTAATAGGTTTTGCTTATG
AGTTGTTTGCGTGCGAGTCTGGGTCCTTGTGTAGGCGATGCTGATGCACTGCATTAAATATTGAGGGAGA
AGTCGCTCAAAAATAGCAAAGTACAGGCTGGGGCAGGAACGTCAAAGCCCGCTCAGTGGCCACGTTTCTT
GTTTCGTAAGTCCTATTTTTAATAGCGATAATTCAGGCTCAGTAGAAGGAACTCCAGCACTATAAGCAGT
CTCTCGCCTGTCTCGGCGAGTTATGTATTTTGGGATGAAGTGCTCTTCCACCTCTACCTCTGCTGTGCTG
GCGCCAGTATCTGGGCTGTAAGATAGTGTACGTGTCAGTCTGTGTGGCCGAAGAGCCTGTGTGTTGTGTA
ACTCACTACATTCGTCGCTGTGGATGGCTGACTTGCCATGGGGAGGTTTACTTCAGTTCACGAATCACAT
TCGCCACGATCTTGTCACTTTGTGTCAAGACTCGCTCTCTGTGTGTCAACAGCTCTGCTGTTTGAGGTTG
AAATTCTGAACTTGAGATATATCCCAGGATATATTAGGGCTACTGCCAACGGAAAAAGCAAATGGTGCCA
TGGCCATTTGATTGATCAAACAAACACCCTTTTGCTTGGGTGACAGTGAAATGTCAGATCCATGTTTGTA
CTGCTTTAATAACTTGCCTCTCTGAGCTTTCTCCTTGTCAGTGTCAATTTGCCTGAGATATAAATTCCGG
TTGCCCCGAAAGCTTATTTTATTAAAAAAAAGCTAACATGCACTCATACAACGTGCGCACATACATGTGA
GGCTTGCTAAAAGTCAAGAAGCAAGCCAATAGCAAGAGTCGTCAGACTGCTGTTACCTGGGCAACCTGGT
TAGAGGTAAGGCTCAAGGCAAGAATAAATCATTCCACTGAAGAGACACAGCGTTACAGCGAGATGAGAGC
AAGAGGCGATAGTGAAGGGAGAACAAAAGAACAGCCTACCCACACTAGTGCAGATCTACCTGTTTGAGCT
ACTGATTGTTCAGTTTGATTAGATATCAGACAATTCTGCTATCTCCAATTGCATTGCTGCATGAATTCCT
AGAAATCATTTTAATCACCAAAAACTAGTAGGGACACTTGTGGCGTATATGATTCTGCCTGTTGATTGTG
GGGATCCAACAGAAAGATCATGAATGCATTGTTAATTAAGTCGGTGAGACACCCTGTTCCACCCTAGGGG
CCGTTCTGGGGAAAGAGTGCTTTCAGTCAGCTAAAGATGACTAATATGTGAACATATATTACTACACATG
CCAATTTGTACATTCTGGATAGTTACCAGCCCTGGGAAAACATCGAAAAAAATAAATCAACATAGATAAA
ATTGGCAAATCCCTTCTGGTACGATGCAGAGTGCTTGCTCTGAGAACTTGTGCATTGTGACAGAAAGCGA
CCGTTAAAAACTGAAAGTAGCATCTACAACCTGCATACATCTGTTCTTTGAAAATCCCCTGTAGGCCAAA
TTAAGCATCACGCTGTGCTCCACAGCAACACGGATGAACCGAAAACCCAGACACAAACGCACACACTTTT
CACATAAACAAGGTTTAGTTATGCTAGCTATGCTTTTTCGTCCTCCCTTTGTCATCAGCGGCGAGTGACG
TAACACAGTTTGACCCTGGACAGCGTAAAGGGGGGGTTGGGAATGAGTGAAAGGACTGTGACATCTGCAG
GGCCAGGGGCTGATGGAGAGAGCTGAAGTGAGGGAGGTCAGAGGAGGAGGAAGGGTGGGATATTGTCCTC
CTCAGGCCCTATCCCTCTCAGACGCATTGATTTTTAACCTCTCAGCGAGAATGCCAAGCATTACACCCCT
CAAATTATGGTTCCTCACCCAACCTGTTATATTTTCCACCTGCAGATAATTACCGGTATGCTGCAGAACG
AGCTTGCTCTTAAGTTGGCTGGACTTGATATTAACAAGACTGGAGGTTCTCATCATCACCACCACCATGG
ATCCATGGTGAGTGCGATTAAGCCAGACATGAAGATCAAACTGCGTATGGAAGGCAACGTAAACGGGCAC
CACTTTGTGATCGACGGAGATGGTACAGGCAAGCCTTATGAGGGAAAACAGACCATGGATCTTGAAGTCA
AAGAGGGCGGACCTCTGCCTTTTGCCTTTGATATCCTGACCACTGCATTCCTGTACGGCAACAGGGTATT
CGTGAAATATCCAGACAACATACAAGACTATTTTAAGCAGTCGTTTCCTAAGGGGTATTCGTGGGAACGA
AGCATGACTTTCGAAGACGGGGGCATTTGCTATGCCAGAAGCGACATAACAATGGAAGGGGACACTTTCT
ATAATAAAGTTCGATTTTATGGTACCAACTTTCCCGCCAATGGTCCAGTTATGCAGAAGAAGACGCTGAA
ATGGGAGCCCTCCACTGAGAAAATGTATGTGCGTGATGGAGTGCTGACGGGTGATGTAGAGATGGCTTTG
TTGCTTGAAGGAAATGCCCATTACCGAGCGTTGTCAAGCCGCCGCAAGTTCAACAAAACCGGCCATGCCT
TGCGTGCAATTGGCCGCCTGTCCAGCGGAGGCTCTGGCGGTTCCGGCGGTTCAGGTGGATCAGACCAGCT
GACCGAGGAGCAAATTGCAGAATTTAAGGAGGCGTTCTCTTTGTTTGACAAAGATGGCGACGGTACAATT
ACAACCAAGGAATTGGGCACAGTAATGCGCTCCCTTGGACAGAATCCCACTGAAGCCGAACTTCAAGACA
TGATCAATGAGGTTGATGCTGACGGGGATGGGACTATCGACTTTCCTGAGTTTCTTACCATGATGGCTCG
CAAAATGAAGGATACAGACAGTGAGGAGGAAATTCGTGAGGCCTTTCGTGTGTTTGATAAGGACGGGAAC
GGTTATATCTCAGCGGCGGAGCTGCGTCACGTTATGACCAACTTAGGCGAAAAGCTGACTGATGAAGAAG
TCGATGAGATGATCCGCGAGGCGGACATCGATGGTGATGGTCAAGTCAATTATGAAGAGTTTGTGGTGAT
GATGACCGCGAAGTGCCTCTTCAGAACTACTTACAAAGCTAAGGAGAAGGGTGTCAAGTTACCAGGCGTG
CACTATGTGGACCACACCATTGAGATTTTAAGCCATGACAAAGATTACAACAAGGTTAAGATCTATGAGT
ATGCTGTTGCTCATTCTGGATTGCCTGACAATGCCAGACGAGGAGGTAGCGTGTCTAAGGGCGAAGAGCT
GATCAAGGAAAATATGCGTATGAAGGTGGTCATGGAAGGTTCGGTCAACGGCCACCAATTCAAATGCACA
GGTGAAGGAGAAGGCAGACCGTACGAGGGAGTGCAAACCATGAGGATCAAAGTCATCGAGGGAGGACCCC
TGCCATTTGCCTTTGACATTCTTGCCACGTCGTTCATGTATGGCAGCCGTACCTTTATCAAGTACCCGGC
CGACATCCCTGATTTCTTTAAACAGTCCTTTCCTGAGGGTTTTACTTGGGAAAGAGTTACGAGATACGAA
GATGGTGGAGTCGTCACCGTCACGCAGGACACCAGCCTTGAGGATGGCGAGCTCGTCTACAACGTCAAGG
TCAGAGGGGTAAACTTTCCCTCCAATGGTCCCGTGATGCAGAAGAAGACCAAGGGTTGGGAGCCTAATAC
AGAGATGATGTATCCAGCAGATGGTGGTCTGAGAGGATACACTGACATCGCACTGAAAGTTGATGGTGGT
GGCCATCTGCACTGCAACTTCGTGACAACTTACAGGTCAAAAAAGACCGTCGGGAACATCAAGATGCCCG
GTGTCCATGCCGTTGATCACCGCCTGGAAAGGATCGAGGAGAGTGACAATGAAACCTACGTAGTGCAAAG
AGAAGTGGCAGTTGCCAAATACAGCAACCTTGGTGGTGGCATGGACGAGCTGTACAAGTAACCGGTGGAT
CCTGGCCGTCGTTTTACTGTACCATCGATGATGATCCAGACATGATAAGATACATTGATGAGTTTGGACA
AACCACAACTAGAATGCAGTGAAAAAAATGCTTTATTTGTGAAATTTGTGATGCTATTGCTTTATTTGTA
ACCATTATAAGCTGCAATAAACAAGTTAACAACAACAATTGCATTCATTTTATGTTTCAGGTTCAGGGGG
AGGTGTGGGAGGTTTTTTAAAGCAAGTAAAACCTCTACAAATGTGGTATGGCTGATTATGATCCTCTAGA
TCAGATCTGCGAAGATACGGCCACGGGTGCTCTTGATCCTGTGGCTGATTTTGGACTGTGCTGCTCGCAG
CTGCTGATGAATCACATACTTCCTCCATTTTCTTCCACTGATTGACTGTTATAATTTCCCTAATTTCCAG
GTCAAGGTGCTGTGCATTGTGGTAATAGATGTGACATGACGTCACTTCCAAAGGACCAATGAACATGTCT
GACCAATTTCATATAATGTGAAAACGATTTTCATAGGCAGAATAAATAACATTTAAATTAAACTGGGCAT
CAGCGCAATTCAATTGGTTTGGTAATAGCAAGGGAAAATAGAATGAAGTGATCTCCAAAAAATAAGTACT
TTTTGACTGTAAATAAAATTGTAAGGAGTAAAAAGTACTTTTTTTTCTAAAAAAATGTAATTAAGTAAAA
GTAAAAGTATTGATTTTTAATTGTACTCAAGTAAAGTAAAAATCCCCAAAAATAATACTTAAGTACAGTA
ATCAAGTAAAATTACTCAAGTACTTTACACCTCTGGTTCTTGACCCCCTACCTTCAGCAAGCCCAGCAGA
TCCACTAGTTCTAGAGCGGCCGCCACCGCGGTGGAGCTCCAGCTTTTGTTCCCTTTAGTGAGGGTTAATT
GCGCGCTTGGCGTAATCATGGTCATAGCTGTTTCCTGTGTGAAATTGTTATCCGCTCACAATTCCACACA
ACATACGAGCCGGAAGCATAAAGTGTAAAGCCTGGGGTGCCTAATGAGTGAGCTAACTCACATTAATTGC
GTTGCGCTCACTGCCCGCTTTCCAGTCGGGAAACCTGTCGTGCCAGCTGCATTAATGAATCGGCCAACGC
GCGGGGAGAGGCGGTTTGCGTATTGGGCGCTCTTCCGCTTCCTCGCTCACTGACTCGCTGCGCTCGGTCG
TTCGGCTGCGGCGAGCGGTATCAGCTCACTCAAAGGCGGTAATACGGTTATCCACAGAATCAGGGGATAA
CGCAGGAAAGAACATGTGAGCAAAAGGCCAGCAAAAGGCCAGGAACCGTAAAAAGGCCGCGTTGCTGGCG
TTTTTCCATAGGCTCCGCCCCCCTGACGAGCATCACAAAAATCGACGCTCAAGTCAGAGGTGGCGAAACC
CGACAGGACTATAAAGATACCAGGCGTTTCCCCCTGGAAGCTCCCTCGTGCGCTCTCCTGTTCCGACCCT
GCCGCTTACCGGATACCTGTCCGCCTTTCTCCCTTCGGGAAGCGTGGCGCTTTCTCATAGCTCACGCTGT
AGGTATCTCAGTTCGGTGTAGGTCGTTCGCTCCAAGCTGGGCTGTGTGCACGAACCCCCCGTTCAGCCCG
ACCGCTGCGCCTTATCCGGTAACTATCGTCTTGAGTCCAACCCGGTAAGACACGACTTATCGCCACTGGC
AGCAGCCACTGGTAACAGGATTAGCAGAGCGAGGTATGTAGGCGGTGCTACAGAGTTCTTGAAGTGGTGG
CCTAACTACGGCTACACTAGAAGAACAGTATTTGGTATCTGCGCTCTGCTGAAGCCAGTTACCTTCGGAA
AAAGAGTTGGTAGCTCTTGATCCGGCAAACAAACCACCGCTGGTAGCGGTGGTTTTTTTGTTTGCAAGCA
GCAGATTACGCGCAGAAAAAAAGGATCTCAAGAAGATCCTTTGATCTTTTCTACGGGGTCTGACGCTCAG
TGGAACGAAAACTCACGTTAAGGCATTTTGGTCATGAGATTATCAAAAAGGATCTTCACCTAGATCCTTT
TAAATTAAAAATGAAGTTTTAAATCAATCTAAAGTATATATGAGTAAACTTGGTCTGACAGTTACCAATG
CTTAATCAGTGAGGCACCTATCTCAGCGATCTGTCTATTTCGTTCATCCATAGTTGCCTGACTCCCCGTC
GTGTAGATAACTACGATACGGGAGGGCTTACCATCTGGCCCCAGTGCTGCAATGATACCGCGAGACCCAC
GCTCACCGGCTCCAGATTTATCAGCAATAAACCAGCCAGCCGGAAGGGCCGAGCGCAGAAGTGGTCCTGC
AACTTTATCCGCCTCCATCCAGTCTATTAATTGTTGCCGGGAAGCTAGAGTAAGTAGTTCGCCAGTTAAT
AGTTTGCGCAACGTTGTTGCCATTGCTACAGGCATCGTGGTGTCACGCTCGTCGTTTGGTATGGCTTCAT
TCAGCTCCGGTTCCCAACGATCAAGGCGAGTTACATGATCCCCCATGTTGTGCAAAAAAGCGGTTAGCTC
CTTCGGTCCTCCGATCGTTGTCAGAAGTAAGTTGGCCGCAGTGTTATCACTCATGGTTATGGCAGCACTG
CATAATTCTCTTACTGTCATGCCATCCGTAAGATGCTTTTCTGTGACTGGTGAGTACTCAACCAAGTCAT
TCTGAGAATAGTGTATGCGGCGACCGAGTTGCTCTTGCCCGGCGTCAATACGGGATAATACCGCGCCACA
TAGCAGAACTTTAAAAGTGCTCATCATTGGAAAACGTTCTTCGGGGCGAAAACTCTCAAGGATCTTACCG
CTGTTGAGATCCAGTTCGATGTAACCCACTCGTGCACCCAACTGATCTTCAGCATCTTTTACTTTCACCA
GCGTTTCTGGGTGAGCAAAAACAGGAAGGCAAAATGCCGCAAAAAAGGGAATAAGGGCGACACGGAAATG
TTGAATACTCATACTCTTCCTTTTTCAATATTATTGAAGCATTTATCAGGGTTATTGTCTCATGAGCGGA
TACATATTTGAATGTATTTAGAAAAATAAACAAATAGGGGTTCCGCGCACATTTCCCCGAAAAGTGCCAC
CTAAATTGTAAGCGTTAATATTTTGTTAAAATTCGCGTTAAATTTTTGTTAAATCAGCTCATTTTTTAAC
CAATAGGCCGAAATCGGCAAAATCCCTTATAAATCAAAAGAATAGACCGAGATAGGGT
[37 nt withheld, positions 11749-11785]
AAAGAACGTGGACTCCAACGTCAAAGG
[32 nt withheld, positions 11813-11844]
GCTGGCTAAGAACTCATCAGCCTCCCCGGTCCATCTACCCACGTACCAATGCACCAATTGGCCACAATGA
CGGCTACTACATGGTGCCATTCCTTCCTCTTTATAGGAATGGAGACTACCTCCTGTCCAACAATGCTCTT
GGATACGAGTACGCCTACCTGTTGGACCCAGGTCATTGCACAACACCAGAAATGCCCTCTGATCTGCAAA
AGACGTGAATATCTGTTCAGACACCCATATCCACTCTGTTCCACACAGGTCAGAGGTTTGTCCAGGAGTT
CTTGACAGAGGTGTAAAAAGTACTCAAAAATTTTACTCAAGTGAAAGTACAAGTACTTAGGGAAAATTTT
ACTCAATTAAAAGTAAAAGTATCTGGCTAGAATCTTACTTGAGTAAAAGTAAAAAAGTACTCCATTAAAA
TTGTACTTGAGTATTAAGGAAGTAAAAGTAAAAGCAAGAAAGAAAACTAGAGATTCTTGTTTAAGCTTCC
CGGGTGTCGACGAATTCTCGAGCTCTATTCCTAAAGACCTTGGGTGACCAAAATCTTATTTTAATAAATA
AAACTGTTTATTAAAACTTTTTTGTTTCAAAGAACCATATGTATAGTGAAATTTATAAAAATATCAATTT
TTAAAAAGCTGGTGTACTCATTTATGTTATGAACTCTAAAACCATATACTGACTGCAAGTGATGATGTAT
AGAGTGATGTTTACGAGTAAACATATTTAGTTGTATACATCCTACTGAGCACATTTTGATGTATGAAATA
ACATTACAAGCTTTATCCAAATTAAGCCATTTTAAAACACTGCCAATTGAAAATACAAATCCTGGAAAAA
ATCGTCTTTAGCGCAGTCATTTGAGCCATCCTAATCCGTTACCTCAGACCATAATAAGAAGGGATAACAC
TAGCTGTAGCAATGGAACACATCTGTTTCACACAATCATATCTCCTGCGCCGGTGCTAAGCAGATTCAGC
GTGATCATAACATGCTTTCCACTCATAAATGTAAATTTACAATTTGCACATGTAAAACAGACACTTTTGA
GATATTGGATAAAAAAACAAGAGTATATTGCTTAGTTTCATCCACCAGTCATCCCCACAGCGTTTGGAAG
GCCATAAAAAGTGTCTAAAATCAATGATCATTGAAAGAGCACAAGAGAGACTCTTACGCTGTAATGCCAC
TGGGGACAAAAGTGACAGTCTCTTAATGGGCTCTTCTGGAGGGGCTCCTGAACATTAAAAATTATCAGCG
AAATTACCGAAAGAGCTTCAAGCAACTGGCATGCTTGATCCTCTGCGTCGGGGCGGTGAATAGGTGCTTC
AGATGCCCTCTTACCCACGGGCTGGATTCAGCTGCCCCGCTACCAGCGGAGACCCCCTAATGAGCCTCTG
CAATTAAGTTTATTCATGTTAAGTGTGAACGGGGTGCGTGCGGAACTGTGGGCAGCTAACAGACCTGGGT
TCTTTGTGCCACAAGTGCTGCCTTTATTCGGCTCACAAAGCAGAAAACAACACCCGCACCTATAATGGCG
CCCTCGGCTGGGTCTAAGAAACGTGGCGAGTTGACAGAGCAGAGTGGGCGGGGTTAAGACAGACTGACAG
CGGGACCCATCTCCATCCTCTTATTAACGCTTAACGAGTGCCTTCCTCATGCAATATTCATCGCCACTAA
TATCATCCAAGCTCTGAGCTGAGCTGGCCACTTATGTAAGGCAATTATGTAAAATATCAGACAGGGCCCA
CACTCAGAATCTGACTGGGGTAGAGACGCGGGACGAGAACCGAGAGCAAGAACTGAAAGTGAAAGTGACC
ACTAAAGGGAGGAGAGGACAGAGGGGCAGGATGTGTCAAGATTACCAGAGAACACTTGGCCAGAAATGCG
CAACCATTGGAGCTCTCCGGATTACCCAAAGGTTAACGAGTTTGAACGCCTCTGCCCACTCGCCCATCTC
TGATGGTTTCCCAAGAACTCCTCAAGCAAAATATATATAATTGTGTGTATTATGCACAGACACGAGAAAA
TGCTGTTTTTCTGATCTGCATTACAGCACATTTGCCCGCCAACGACAATACCACCCACTCGGTACCTCGC
TGACTCCTGATGCCTGATACCTGCGCGGTGACTGTCTACAATCTGCATAATCAAGAGAAGTTGTGTTGAA
GACGAGCGCCACACAACCGTTTCCACAAGGTCACCCAAGGCCGGTGCAGATGTAGGTGAGGTCTCCATAA
ACAGACTGAAATAAACACATCCTCCGCTGGGAACAACAACCCCCTCACGCCTCATGCATTTCCATAAGCC
TACATGCATCTCTTCCAACTTATGGAGACTCGCACCTACCAACATCCGCACAACAAAGATATACAGAGCG
CGCTCCCTCAGGTCAAGGCCCTGTGGGGGTCTGTGCAGAAATAGGTCATTTGTCACACATCAAGTCCTGG
GGCAGGAGATGCATTATAGATGAGACCAAACAGCCTGTCTCGGTGAGCTCTACCCACTCCCTGAGACTAG
AAATGGGGGAAGGGAGCTTGAGATAACAACCGCTGCAATCACTGTGTCGATGTTTAATATCAGCACCAAC
CGGGAACAATAAGGAGATGGGTGCATTCATGTTCACATCTTACCAGTCAAGTATCATCGAACCGGCTTGA
TAACCACACCTCGTGTAATAGCTGAGCAGATAGTTGTCATTTTAAAGCGTTGGCCTTTGTCGATTATGTA
ATGCGCA
